Addgene plasmid #209341: pJRA108
Purpose: (Empty Backbone) Gateway cloning compatible binary vector for agrobacterium mediated transformation. Arabidopsis UBQ10 promoter expression of N-terminal mCherry fusion protein.
Depositing lab: Lucia Strader. Depositing organization: Duke University. Publication: An improved toolkit of gateway- and gibson assembly-compatible vectors for protoplast transfection and agrobacterium-mediated plant transformation. Allen JR, Flanagan M, Pathak S, Emenecker SK, Emenecker RJ, Strader LC. BMC Res Notes. 2025 Apr 8;18(1):149. doi: 10.1186/s13104-025-07231-1. PubMed 40200324.
Backbone
  Vector backbone: pJRA-GW
  Vector type: Plant Expression
  Selectable markers: Basta
Growth in bacteria
  Bacterial resistance: Chloramphenicol and Spectinomycin, 25 & 50 μg/mL
  Growth temperature: 37°C
  Growth strain: ccdB Survival
  Copy number: High Copy
Gene/Insert
  Gene/Insert name: None
Terms and licenses: Academic/Nonprofit Terms; Industry Terms: Not Available to Industry
Depositor comments: Please visit https://doi.org/10.21203/rs.3.rs-3558280/v1 for preprint.
How to cite: pJRA108 was a gift from Lucia Strader (Addgene plasmid # 209341 ; http://n2t.net/addgene:209341 ; RRID:Addgene_209341)
