[The description below was written by a language model from this plasmid's Addgene catalogue record and pLannotate feature annotations shown in this document.]
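Description:
pJRA108 is an empty Gateway destination vector built on the pJRA-GW backbone, a binary plasmid for Agrobacterium-mediated plant transformation. According to the catalogue entry, it expresses a gene of interest from the Arabidopsis UBQ10 promoter as an N-terminal mCherry fusion. The automated feature table does not annotate this promoter, although an unannotated stretch lies upstream of the mCherry coding sequence, where it would be expected.

The backbone carries two replication systems: a high-copy ColE1/pUC-type origin with the pBR322 bom site for E. coli, and the pVS1 oriV with its RepA and StaA proteins for replication and stable maintenance in Agrobacterium. Bacterial selection for the backbone relies on the aadA (SmR) gene, which confers spectinomycin/streptomycin resistance.

The T-DNA is bounded by nopaline-type left and right border repeats. Next to the left border is the plant selection unit, a bar (phosphinothricin acetyltransferase) gene in reverse orientation between the mannopine synthase promoter and terminator, which gives Basta/glufosinate resistance. The expression cassette follows: mCherry, a short multiple cloning site, and then an attR1–attR2 Gateway cassette containing a chloramphenicol resistance gene and the ccdB toxin gene, ending in the octopine synthase terminator.

In an LR recombination with an entry clone, the cat–ccdB segment is replaced by the coding sequence of interest, placed downstream of mCherry. Loss of ccdB provides counter-selection against unrecombined vector. This also explains why the empty plasmid is grown in a ccdB-tolerant strain under chloramphenicol plus spectinomycin. The resulting clones are suited to localisation or expression studies of red fluorescent fusion proteins in transformed plants.
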