Features (pLannotate 1.2.2; 26 found; start..end, strand, type, name):
      1..25      +  misc_feature   LB T-DNA repeat: left border repeat from nopaline C58 T-DNA
    111..363     -  terminator     MAS terminator: mannopine synthase terminator
    376..924     -  CDS            bar: PAT_STRHY - Experimental evidence at protein level: Swiss-Prot protein existence level 1. Inactivates phosphinothricin (PPT) by transfer of an acetyl group from acetyl CoA. Can also acetylate demethylphosphinothricin but not PTT or glutamate. This enzyme is an effector of phosphinothricin tripeptide (PTT or bialaphos) resistance. From Streptomyces hygroscopicus. Introduced by genetic manipulation and expressed in glufosinate-tolerant maize by Dekalb Genetics.
    930..1310    -  promoter       MAS promoter: mannopine synthase promoter (Velten et al., 1984)
   2912..3619    +  CDS            mCherry: mCherry is a basic (constitutively fluorescent) red fluorescent protein published in 2004, derived from Discosoma sp.. It is reported to be a very rapidly-maturing monomer with low acid sensitivity.
   3620..3684    +  misc_feature   MCS: multiple cloning site
   3689..3813    +  protein_bind   attR1: mutant version of attR; recombination site for the Gateway® LR reaction LR Clonase™
   3838..3868    +  promoter       lac UV5 promoter: E. coli lac promoter with an "up" mutation
   3892..3921    +  promoter       cat promoter (fragment): promoter of the E. coli cat gene encoding chloramphenicol acetyltransferase
   3922..4578    +  CDS            cat: CAT_ECOLX - Experimental evidence at protein level: Swiss-Prot protein existence level 1. This enzyme is an effector of chloramphenicol resistance in bacteria. From Escherichia coli. This protein is used as a marker in many commonly used cloning vectors, such as pACYC184.
   4760..4918    +  CDS            ccdA (fragment): CCDA_ECO57 - Also known as H, letA. Experimental evidence at protein level: Swiss-Prot protein existence level 1. Antitoxin component of a type II toxin-antitoxin (TA) system which inhibits the post-segregational killing (PSK) of plasmid-free cells, also referred to as a plasmid addiction system. Binds to and blocks the activity of CcdB; will also remove bound CcdB protein from the CcdB-GyrA complex by forming a CcdA-CcdB complex, a process termed rejuvenation. Functions as a transcriptional corepressor for the ccdAB operon, repression also requires CcdB (By similarity). From Escherichia coli
   4923..5225    +  CDS            ccdB: CCDB_ECOLI - Also known as G, letB, letD. Experimental evidence at protein level: Swiss-Prot protein existence level 1. Toxic component of a type II toxin-antitoxin (TA) system, functioning in plasmid maintainence. Responsible for the post- segregational killing (PSK) of plasmid-free cells, also referred to as a plasmid addiction system. Half-life of over 2 hours. Cell killing by CcdB is accompanied by filamentation, defects in chromosome and plasmid segregation, defects in cell division, formation of anucleate cells, decreased DNA synthesis and plasmid loss. Interferes with the activity of DN
   5269..5393    -  protein_bind   attR2: mutant version of attR; recombination site for the Gateway® LR reaction LR Clonase™
   5452..6159    +  terminator     OCS terminator: octopine synthase terminator
   6187..6341    +  CDS            lacZα (fragment): LacZα fragment of β-galactosidase; lacZ fragment
   6407..6431    +  misc_feature   RB T-DNA repeat: right border repeat from nopaline C58 T-DNA
   6771..7172    +  CDS            Y4CG_SINFN (fragment): Protein inferred from homology: Swiss-Prot protein existence level 3. From Sinorhizobium fredii (strain NBRC 101917 / NGR234).
   7732..8361    +  CDS            pVS1 StaA: stability protein from the Pseudomonas plasmid pVS1 (Heeb et al., 2000)
   8790..9863    +  CDS            pVS1 RepA: replication protein from the Pseudomonas plasmid pVS1 (Heeb et al., 2000)
   9929..10123   +  rep_origin     pVS1 oriV: origin of replication for the Pseudomonas plasmid pVS1 (Heeb et al., 2000)
  10326..10365   +  CDS            rop (fragment): Rop protein, which maintains plasmids at low copy number; rop
  10467..10607   +  misc_feature   bom: basis of mobility region from pBR322
  10793..11381   -  rep_origin     ori: high-copy-number ColE1/pMB1/pBR322/pUC origin of replication
  11455..11524   -  ncRNA          RNA-OUT: Accession: RF00240 - RNA-OUT
  12797..12853   +  CDS            GmR (fragment): gentamycin acetyltransferase; aacC1; confers resistance to gentamycin
  12860..13651   +  CDS            SmR: aminoglycoside adenylyltransferase (Murphy, 1985); aadA; confers resistance to spectinomycin and streptomycin
>Addgene plasmid #209341 | pJRA108 | addgene full sequence | sequence record 420462 | Addgene NGS Result
TGGCAGGATATATTGTGGTGTAAACAAATTGACGCTTAGACAACTTAATAACACATTGCGGACGTTTTTA
ATGTACTGAATTAACGCCGAATTAATTCGAGCTCGGATCTGATAATTTATTTGAAAATTCATAAGAAAAG
CAAACGTTACATGAATTGATGAAACAATACAAAGACAGATAAAGCCACGCACATTTAGGATATTGGCCGA
GATTACTGAATATTGAGTAAGATCACGGAATTTCTGACAGGAGCATGTCTTCAATTCAGCCCAAATGGCA
GTTGAAATACTCAAACCGCCCCATATGCAGGAGCGGATCATTCATTGTTTGTTTGGTTGCCTTTGCCAAC
ATGGGAGTCCAAGATTCTGCAGTCAAATCTCGGTGACGGGCAGGACCGGACGGGGCGGTACCGGCAGGCT
GAAGTCCAGCTGCCAGAAACCCACGTCATGCCAGTTCCCGTGCTTGAAGCCGGCCGCCCGCAGCATGCCG
CGGGGGGCATATCCGAGCGCCTCGTGCATGCGCACGCTCGGGTCGTTGGGCAGCCCGATGACAGCGACCA
CGCTCTTGAAGCCCTGTGCCTCCAGGGACTTCAGCAGGTGGGTGTAGAGCGTGGAGCCCAGTCCCGTCCG
CTGGTGGCGGGGGGAGACGTACACGGTCGACTCGGCCGTCCAGTCGTAGGCGTTGCGTGCCTTCCAGGGG
CCCGCGTAGGCGATGCCGGCGACCTCGCCGTCCACCTCGGCGACGAGCCAGGGATAGCGCTCCCGCAGAC
GGACGAGGTCGTCCGTCCACTCCTGCGGTTCCTGCGGCTCGGTACGGAAGTTGACCGTGCTTGTCTCGAT
GTAGTGGTTGACGATGGTGCAGACCGCCGGCATGTCCGCCTCGGTGGCACGGCGGATGTCGGCCGGGCGT
CGTTCTGGGCTCATCGATTCGATTTGGTGTATCGAGATTGGTTATGAAATTCAGATGCTAGTGTAATGTA
TTGGTAATTTGGGAAGATATAATAGGAAGCAAGGCTATTTATCCATTTCTGAAAAGGCGAAATGGCGTCA
CCGCGAGCGTCACGCGCATTCCGTTCTTGCTGTAAAGCGTTGTTTGGTACACTTTTGACTAGCGAGGCTT
GGCGTGTCAGCGTATCTATTCAAAAGTCGTTAATGGCTGCGGATCAAGAAAAAGTTGGAATAGAAACAGA
ATACCCGCGAAATTCAGGCCCGGTTGCCATGTCCTACACGCCGAAATAAACGACCAAATTAGTAGAAAAA
TAAAAACTGACTCGGATACTTACGTCACGTCTTGCGCACTGATTTGAAAAATCTCAGAATTCGCGACGTC
GAAGCACCCACCCTAAGCCACATTTTAATCCTTCTGTTGGCCATGCCCCATCAAAGTTGCACTTAACCCA
AGATTGTGGTGGAGCTTCCCATGTTTCTCGTCTGTCCCGACGGTGTTGTGGTTGGTGCTTTCCTTACATT
CTGAGCCTCTTTCCTTCTAATCCACTCATCTGCATCTTCTTGTGTCCTTACTAATACCTCATTGGTTCCA
AATTCCCTCCCTTTAAGCACCAGCTCGTTTCTGTTCTTCCACAGCCTCCCAAGTATCCAAGGGACTAAAG
CCTCCACATTCTTCAGATCAGGATATTCTTGTTTAAGATGTTGAACTCTATGGAGGTTTGTATGAACTGA
TGATCTAGGACCGGATAAGTTCCCTTCTTCATAGCGAACTTATTCAAAGAATGTTTTGTGTATCATTCTT
GTTACATTGTTATTAATGAAAAAATATTATTGGTCATTGGACTGAACACGAGTGTTAAATATGGACCAGG
CCCCAAATAAGATCCATTGATATATGAATTAAATAACAAGAATAAATCGAGTCACCAAACCACTTGCCTT
TTTTAACGAGACTTGTTCACCAACTTGATACAAAAGTCATTATCCTATGCAAATCAATAATCATACAAAA
ATATCCAATAACACTAAAAAATTAAAAGAAATGGATAATTTCACAATATGTTATACGATAAAGAAGTTAC
TTTTCCAAGAAATTCACTGATTTTATAAGCCCACTTGCATTAGATAAATGGCAAAAAAAAACAAAAAGGA
AAAGAAATAAAGCACGAAGAATTCTAGAAAATACGAAATACGCTTCAATGCAGTGGGACCCACGGTTCAA
TTATTGCCAATTTTCAGCTCCACCGTATATTTAAAAAATAAAACGATAATGCTAAAAAAATATAAATCGT
AACGATCGTTAAATCTCAACGGCTGGATCTTATGACGACCGTTAGAAATTGTGGTTGTCGACGAGTCAGT
AATAAACGGCGTCAAAGTGGTTGCAGCCGGCACACACGAGTCGTGTTTATCAACTCAAAGCACAAATACT
TTTCCTCAACCTAAAAATAAGGCAATTAGCCAAAAACAACTTTGCGTGTAAACAACGCTCAATACACGTG
TCATTTTATTATTAGCTATTGCTTCACCGCCTTAGCTTTCTCGTGACCTAGTCGTCCTCGTCTTTTCTTC
TTCTTCTTCTATAAAACAATACCCAAAGAGCTCTTCTTCTTCACAATTCAGATTTCAATTTCTCAAAATC
TTAAAAACTTTCTCTCAATTCTCTCTACCGTGATCAAGGTAAATTTCTGTGTTCCTTATTCTCTCAAAAT
CTTCGATTTTGTTTTCGTTCGATCCCAATTTCGTATATGTTCTTTGGTTTAGATTCTGTTAATCTTAGAT
CGAAGACGATTTTCTGGGTTTGATCGTTAGATATCATCTTAATTCTCGATTAGGGTTTCATAGATATCAT
CCGATTTGTTCAAATAATTTGAGTTTTGTCGAATAATTACTCTTCGATTTGTGATTTCTATCTAGATCTG
GTGTTAGTTTCTAGTTTGTGCGATCGAATTTGTCCTCGAGAATGGTGAGCAAGGGCGAGGAGGATAACAT
GGCCATCATCAAGGAGTTCATGCGCTTCAAGGTGCACATGGAGGGCTCCGTGAACGGCCACGAGTTCGAG
ATCGAGGGCGAGGGCGAGGGCCGCCCCTACGAGGGCACCCAGACCGCCAAGCTGAAGGTGACCAAGGGTG
GCCCCCTGCCCTTCGCCTGGGACATCCTGTCCCCTCAGTTCATGTACGGCTCCAAGGCCTACGTGAAGCA
CCCCGCCGACATCCCCGACTACTTGAAGCTGTCCTTCCCCGAGGGCTTCAAGTGGGAGCGCGTGATGAAC
TTCGAGGACGGCGGCGTGGTGACCGTGACCCAGGACTCCTCCCTGCAGGACGGCGAGTTCATCTACAAGG
TGAAGCTGCGCGGCACCAACTTCCCCTCCGACGGCCCCGTAATGCAGAAGAAGACCATGGGCTGGGAGGC
CTCCTCCGAGCGGATGTACCCCGAGGACGGCGCCCTGAAGGGCGAGATCAAGCAGAGGCTGAAGCTGAAG
GACGGCGGCCACTACGACGCTGAGGTCAAGACCACCTACAAGGCCAAGAAGCCCGTGCAGCTGCCCGGCG
CCTACAACGTCAACATCAAGTTGGACATCACCTCCCACAACGAGGACTACACCATCGTGGAACAGTACGA
ACGCGCCGAGGGCCGCCACTCCACCGGCGGCATGGACGAGCTGTACAAGTCCGGACTCAGATCACGAGCT
CAAGCTTCAAATTCTGCAGTCGACGGTACCGCGGGCCCGGGATCATCAACAAGTTTGTACAAAAAAGCTG
AACGAGAAACGTAAAATGATATAAATATCAATATATTAAATTAGATTTTGCATAAAAAACAGACTACATA
ATACTGTAAAACACAACATATCCAGTCACTATGGCGGCCGCATTAGGCACCCCAGGCTTTACACTTTATG
CTTCCGGCTCGTATAATGTGTGGATTTTGAGTTAGGATCCGTCGAGATTTTCAGGAGCTAAGGAAGCTAA
AATGGAGAAAAAAATCACTGGATATACCACCGTTGATATATCCCAATGGCATCGTAAAGAACATTTTGAG
GCATTTCAGTCAGTTGCTCAATGTACCTATAACCAGACCGTTCAGCTGGATATTACGGCCTTTTTAAAGA
CCGTAAAGAAAAATAAGCACAAGTTTTATCCGGCCTTTATTCACATTCTTGCCCGCCTGATGAATGCTCA
TCCGGAGTTCCGTATGGCAATGAAAGACGGTGAGCTGGTGATATGGGATAGTGTTCACCCTTGTTACACC
GTTTTCCATGAGCAAACTGAAACGTTTTCATCGCTCTGGAGTGAATACCACGACGATTTCCGGCAGTTTC
TACACATATATTCGCAAGATGTGGCGTGTTACGGTGAAAACCTGGCCTATTTCCCTAAAGGGTTTATTGA
GAATATGTTTTTCGTCTCAGCCAATCCCTGGGTGAGTTTCACCAGTTTTGATTTAAACGTGGCCAATATG
GACAACTTCTTCGCCCCCGTTTTCACCATGGGCAAATATTATACGCAAGGCGACAAGGTGCTGATGCCGC
TGGCGATTCAGGTTCATCATGCCGTTTGTGATGGCTTCCATGTCGGCAGAATGCTTAATGAATTACAACA
GTACTGCGATGAGTGGCAGGGCGGGGCGTAAAGATCTGGATCCGGCTTACTAAAAGCCAGATAACAGTAT
GCGTATTTGCGCGCTGATTTTTGCGGTATAAGAATATATACTGATATGTATACCCGAAGTATGTCAAAAA
GAGGTATGCTATGAAGCAGCGTATTACAGTGACAGTTGACAGCGACAGCTATCAGTTGCTCAAGGCATAT
ATGATGTCAATATCTCCGGTCTGGTAAGCACAACCATGCAGAATGAAGCCCGTCGTCTGCGTGCCGAACG
CTGGAAAGCGGAAAATCAGGAAGGGATGGCTGAGGTCGCCCGGTTTATTGAAATGAACGGCTCTTTTGCT
GACGAGAACAGGGGCTGGTGAAATGCAGTTTAAGGTTTACACCTATAAAAGAGAGAGCCGTTATCGTCTG
TTTGTGGATGTACAGAGTGATATTATTGACACGCCCGGGCGACGGATGGTGATCCCCCTGGCCAGTGCAC
GTCTGCTGTCAGATAAAGTCTCCCGTGAACTTTACCCGGTGGTGCATATCGGGGATGAAAGCTGGCGCAT
GATGACCACCGATATGGCCAGTGTGCCGGTCTCCGTTATCGGGGAAGAAGTGGCTGATCTCAGCCACCGC
GAAAATGACATCAAAAACGCCATTAACCTGATGTTCTGGGGAATATAAATGTCAGGCTCCCTTATACACA
GCCAGTCTGCAGGTCGACCATAGTGACTGGATATGTTGTGTTTTACAGTATTATGTAGTCTGTTTTTTAT
GCAAAATCTAATTTAATATATTGATATTTATATCATTTTACGTTTCTCGTTCAGCTTTCTTGTACAAAGT
GGTTGATGATCCTAGGTGAGTCTAGAGAGTTAATTAAGACCCGGGACTAGTCCCTAGAGTCCTGCTTTAA
TGAGATATGCGAGACGCCTATGATCGCATGATATTTGCTTTCAATTCTGTTGTGCACGTTGTAAAAAACC
TGAGCATGTGTAGCTCAGATCCTTACCGCCGGTTTCGGTTCATTCTAATGAATATATCACCCGTTACTAT
CGTATTTTTATGAATAATATTCTCCGTTCAATTTACTGATTGTACCCTACTACTTATATGTACAATATTA
AAATGAAAACAATATATTGTGCTGAATAGGTTTATAGCGACATCTATGATAGAGCGCCACAATAACAAAC
AATTGCGTTTTATTATTACAAATCCAATTTTAAAAAAAGCGGCAGAACCGGTCAAACCTAAAAGACTGAT
TACATAAATCTTATTCAAATTTCAAAAGTGCCCCAGGGGCTAGTATCTACGACACACCGAGCGGCGAACT
AATAACGCTCACTGAAGGGAACTCCGGTTCCCCGCCGGCGCGCATGGGTGAGATTCCTTGAAGTTGAGTA
TTGGCCGTCCGCTCTACCGAAAGTTACGGGCACCATTCAACCCGGTCCAGCACGGCGGCCGGGTAACCGA
CTTGCTGCCCCGAGAATTATGCAGCATTTTTTTGGTGTATGTGGGCCCCAAATGAAGTGCAGGTCAAACC
TTGACAGTGACGACAAATCGTTGGGCGGGTCCAGGGCGAATTTTGCGACAACATGTCGAGGCTCAGCAGG
ACCTGCATGCAGGCATGCAAGCTTGGCACTGGCCGTCGTTTTACAACGTCGTGACTGGGAAAACCCTGGC
GTTACCCAACTTAATCGCCTTGCAGCACATCCCCCTTTCGCCAGCTGGCGTAATAGCGAAGAGGCCCGCA
CCGATCGCCCTTCCCAACAGTTGCGCAGCCTGAATGGCGAATGCTAGAGCAGCTTGAGCTTGGATCAGAT
TGTCGTTTCCCGCCTTCAGTTTAAACTATCAGTGTTTGACAGGATATATTGGCGGGTAAACCTAAGAGAA
AAGAGCGTTTATTAGAATAATCGGATATTTAAAAGGGCGTGAAAAGGTTTATCCGTTCGTCCATTTGTAT
GTGCATGCCAACCACAGGGTTCCCCTCGGGATCAAAGTACTTTGATCCAACCCCTCCGCTGCTATAGTGC
AGTCGGCTTCTGACGTTCAGTGCAGCCGTCTTCTGAAAACGACATGTCGCACAAGTCCTAAGTTACGCGA
CAGGCTGCCGCCCTGCCCTTTTCCTGGCGTTTTCTTGTCGCGTGTTTTAGTCGCATAAAGTAGAATACTT
GCGACTAGAACCGGAGACATTACGCCATGAACAAGAGCGCCGCCGCTGGCCTGCTGGGCTATGCCCGCGT
CAGCACCGACGACCAGGACTTGACCAACCAACGGGCCGAACTGCACGCGGCCGGCTGCACCAAGCTGTTT
TCCGAGAAGATCACCGGCACCAGGCGCGACCGCCCGGAGCTGGCCAGGATGCTTGACCACCTACGCCCTG
GCGACGTTGTGACAGTGACCAGGCTAGACCGCCTGGCCCGCAGCACCCGCGACCTACTGGACATTGCCGA
GCGCATCCAGGAGGCCGGCGCGGGCCTGCGTAGCCTGGCAGAGCCGTGGGCCGACACCACCACGCCGGCC
GGCCGCATGGTGTTGACCGTGTTCGCCGGCATTGCCGAGTTCGAGCGTTCCCTAATCATCGACCGCACCC
GGAGCGGGCGCGAGGCCGCCAAGGCCCGAGGCGTGAAGTTTGGCCCCCGCCCTACCCTCACCCCGGCACA
GATCGCGCACGCCCGCGAGCTGATCGACCAGGAAGGCCGCACCGTGAAAGAGGCGGCTGCACTGCTTGGC
GTGCATCGCTCGACCCTGTACCGCGCACTTGAGCGCAGCGAGGAAGTGACGCCCACCGAGGCCAGGCGGC
GCGGTGCCTTCCGTGAGGACGCATTGACCGAGGCCGACGCCCTGGCGGCCGCCGAGAATGAACGCCAAGA
GGAACAAGCATGAAACCGCACCAGGACGGCCAGGACGAACCGTTTTTCATTACCGAAGAGATCGAGGCGG
AGATGATCGCGGCCGGGTACGTGTTCGAGCCGCCCGCGCACGTCTCAACCGTGCGGCTGCATGAAATCCT
GGCCGGTTTGTCTGATGCCAAGCTGGCGGCCTGGCCGGCCAGCTTGGCCGCTGAAGAAACCGAGCGCCGC
CGTCTAAAAAGGTGATGTGTATTTGAGTAAAACAGCTTGCGTCATGCGGTCGCTGCGTATATGATGCGAT
GAGTAAATAAACAAATACGCAAGGGGAACGCATGAAGGTTATCGCTGTACTTAACCAGAAAGGCGGGTCA
GGCAAGACGACCATCGCAACCCATCTAGCCCGCGCCCTGCAACTCGCCGGGGCCGATGTTCTGTTAGTCG
ATTCCGATCCCCAGGGCAGTGCCCGCGATTGGGCGGCCGTGCGGGAAGATCAACCGCTAACCGTTGTCGG
CATCGACCGCCCGACGATTGACCGCGACGTGAAGGCCATCGGCCGGCGCGACTTCGTAGTGATCGACGGA
GCGCCCCAGGCGGCGGACTTGGCTGTGTCCGCGATCAAGGCAGCCGACTTCGTGCTGATTCCGGTGCAGC
CAAGCCCTTACGACATATGGGCCACCGCCGACCTGGTGGAGCTGGTTAAGCAGCGCATTGAGGTCACGGA
TGGAAGGCTACAAGCGGCCTTTGTCGTGTCGCGGGCGATCAAAGGCACGCGCATCGGCGGTGAGGTTGCC
GAGGCGCTGGCCGGGTACGAGCTGCCCATTCTTGAGTCCCGTATCACGCAGCGCGTGAGCTACCCAGGCA
CTGCCGCCGCCGGCACAACCGTTCTTGAATCAGAACCCGAGGGCGACGCTGCCCGCGAGGTCCAGGCGCT
GGCCGCTGAAATTAAATCAAAACTCATTTGAGTTAATGAGGTAAAGAGAAAATGAGCAAAAGCACAAACA
CGCTAAGTGCCGGCCGTCCGAGCGCACGCAGCAGCAAGGCTGCAACGTTGGCCAGCCTGGCAGACACGCC
AGCCATGAAGCGGGTCAACTTTCAGTTGCCGGCGGAGGATCACACCAAGCTGAAGATGTACGCGGTACGC
CAAGGCAAGACCATTACCGAGCTGCTATCTGAATACATCGCGCAGCTACCAGAGTAAATGAGCAAATGAA
TAAATGAGTAGATGAATTTTAGCGGCTAAAGGAGGCGGCATGGAAAATCAAGAACAACCAGGCACCGACG
CCGTGGAATGCCCCATGTGTGGAGGAACGGGCGGTTGGCCAGGCGTAAGCGGCTGGGTTGCCTGCCGGCC
CTGCAATGGCACTGGAACCCCCAAGCCCGAGGAATCGGCGTGAGCGGTCGCAAACCATCCGGCCCGGTAC
AAATCGGCGCGGCGCTGGGTGATGACCTGGTGGAGAAGTTGAAGGCCGCGCAGGCCGCCCAGCGGCAACG
CATCGAGGCAGAAGCACGCCCCGGTGAATCGTGGCAAGCGGCCGCTGATCGAATCCGCAAAGAATCCCGG
CAACCGCCGGCAGCCGGTGCGCCGTCGATTAGGAAGCCGCCCAAGGGCGACGAGCAACCAGATTTTTTCG
TTCCGATGCTCTATGACGTGGGCACCCGCGATAGTCGCAGCATCATGGACGTGGCCGTTTTCCGTCTGTC
GAAGCGTGACCGACGAGCTGGCGAGGTGATCCGCTACGAGCTTCCAGACGGGCACGTAGAGGTTTCCGCA
GGGCCGGCCGGCATGGCCAGTGTGTGGGATTACGACCTGGTACTGATGGCGGTTTCCCATCTAACCGAAT
CCATGAACCGATACCGGGAAGGGAAGGGAGACAAGCCCGGCCGCGTGTTCCGTCCACACGTTGCGGACGT
ACTCAAGTTCTGCCGGCGAGCCGATGGCGGAAAGCAGAAAGACGACCTGGTAGAAACCTGCATTCGGTTA
AACACCACGCACGTTGCCATGCAGCGTACGAAGAAGGCCAAGAACGGCCGCCTGGTGACGGTATCCGAGG
GTGAAGCCTTGATTAGCCGCTACAAGATCGTAAAGAGCGAAACCGGGCGGCCGGAGTACATCGAGATCGA
GCTAGCTGATTGGATGTACCGCGAGATCACAGAAGGCAAGAACCCGGACGTGCTGACGGTTCACCCCGAT
TACTTTTTGATCGATCCCGGCATCGGCCGTTTTCTCTACCGCCTGGCACGCCGCGCCGCAGGCAAGGCAG
AAGCCAGATGGTTGTTCAAGACGATCTACGAACGCAGTGGCAGCGCCGGAGAGTTCAAGAAGTTCTGTTT
CACCGTGCGCAAGCTGATCGGGTCAAATGACCTGCCGGAGTACGATTTGAAGGAGGAGGCGGGGCAGGCT
GGCCCGATCCTAGTCATGCGCTACCGCAACCTGATCGAGGGCGAAGCATCCGCCGGTTCCTAATGTACGG
AGCAGATGCTAGGGCAAATTGCCCTAGCAGGGGAAAAAGGTCGAAAAGGTCTCTTTCCTGTGGATAGCAC
GTACATTGGGAACCCAAAGCCGTACATTGGGAACCGGAACCCGTACATTGGGAACCCAAAGCCGTACATT
GGGAACCGGTCACACATGTAAGTGACTGATATAAAAGAGAAAAAAGGCGATTTTTCCGCCTAAAACTCTT
TAAAACTTATTAAAACTCTTAAAACCCGCCTGGCCTGTGCATAACTGTCTGGCCAGCGCACAGCCGAAGA
GCTGCAAAAAGCGCCTACCCTTCGGTCGCTGCGCTCCCTACGCCCCGCCGCTTCGCGTCGGCCTATCGCG
GCCGCTGGCCGCTCAAAAATGGCTGGCCTACGGCCAGGCAATCTACCAGGGCGCGGACAAGCCGCGCCGT
CGCCACTCGACCGCCGGCGCCCACATCAAGGCACCCTGCCTCGCGCGTTTCGGTGATGACGGTGAAAACC
TCTGACACATGCAGCTCCCGGAGACGGTCACAGCTTGTCTGTAAGCGGATGCCGGGAGCAGACAAGCCCG
TCAGGGCGCGTCAGCGGGTGTTGGCGGGTGTCGGGGCGCAGCCATGACCCAGTCACGTAGCGATAGCGGA
GTGTATACTGGCTTAACTATGCGGCATCAGAGCAGATTGTACTGAGAGTGCACCATATGCGGTGTGAAAT
ACCGCACAGATGCGTAAGGAGAAAATACCGCATCAGGCGCTCTTCCGCTTCCTCGCTCACTGACTCGCTG
CGCTCGGTCGTTCGGCTGCGGCGAGCGGTATCAGCTCACTCAAAGGCGGTAATACGGTTATCCACAGAAT
CAGGGGATAACGCAGGAAAGAACATGTGAGCAAAAGGCCAGCAAAAGGCCAGGAACCGTAAAAAGGCCGC
GTTGCTGGCGTTTTTCCATAGGCTCCGCCCCCCTGACGAGCATCACAAAAATCGACGCTCAAGTCAGAGG
TGGCGAAACCCGACAGGACTATAAAGATACCAGGCGTTTCCCCCTGGAAGCTCCCTCGTGCGCTCTCCTG
TTCCGACCCTGCCGCTTACCGGATACCTGTCCGCCTTTCTCCCTTCGGGAAGCGTGGCGCTTTCTCATAG
CTCACGCTGTAGGTATCTCAGTTCGGTGTAGGTCGTTCGCTCCAAGCTGGGCTGTGTGCACGAACCCCCC
GTTCAGCCCGACCGCTGCGCCTTATCCGGTAACTATCGTCTTGAGTCCAACCCGGTAAGACACGACTTAT
CGCCACTGGCAGCAGCCACTGGTAACAGGATTAGCAGAGCGAGGTATGTAGGCGGTGCTACAGAGTTCTT
GAAGTGGTGGCCTAACTACGGCTACACTAGAAGGACAGTATTTGGTATCTGCGCTCTGCTGAAGCCAGTT
ACCTTCGGAAAAAGAGTTGGTAGCTCTTGATCCGGCAAACAAACCACCGCTGGTAGCGGTGGTTTTTTTG
TTTGCAAGCAGCAGATTACGCGCAGAAAAAAAGGATCTCAAGAAGATCCTTTGATCTTTTCTACGGGGTC
CTGATGAATCCCCTAATGATTTTGGTAAAAATCATTAAGTTAAGGTGGATACACATCTTGTCATATGATC
AAATGGTTTCGCGAAAAATCAATAATCAGACAACAAGATGTGCGAACTCGATATTTTACACGACTCTCTT
TACCAATTCTGCCCCGAATTACACTTAAAACGACTCAACAGCTTAACGTTGGCTTGCCACGCATTACTTG
ACTGTAAAACTCTCACTCTTACCGAACTTGGCCGTAACCTGCCAACCAAAGCGAGAACAAAACATAACAT
CAAACGAATCGACCGATTGTTAGGTAATCGTCACCTCCACAAAGAGCGACTCGCTGTATACCGTTGGCAT
GCTAGCTTTATCTGTTCGGGCAATACGATGCCCATTGTACTTGTTGACTGGTCTGATATTCGTGAGCAAA
AACGACTTATGGTATTGCGAGCTTCAGTCGCACTACACGGTCGTTCTGTTACTCTTTATGAGAAAGCGTT
CCCGCTTTCAGAGCAATGTTCAAAGAAAGCTCATGACCAATTTCTAGCCGACCTTGCGAGCATTCTACCG
AGTAACACCACACCGCTCATTGTCAGTGATGCTGGCTTTAAAGTGCCATGGTATAAATCCGTTGAGAAGC
TGGGTTGGTACTGGTTAAGTCGAGTAAGAGGAAAAGTACAATATGCAGACCTAGGAGCGGAAAACTGGAA
ACCTATCAGCAACTTACATGATATGTCATCTAGTCACTCAAAGACTTTAGGCTATAAGAGGCTGACTAAA
AGCAATCCAATCTCATGCCAAATTCTATTGTATAAATCTCGCTCTAAAGGCCGAAAAAATCAGCGCTCGA
CACGGACTCATTGTCACCACCCGTCACCTAAAATCTACTCAGCGTCGGCAAAGGAGCCATGGGTTCTAGC
AACTAACTTACCTGTTGAAATTCGAACACCCAAACAACTTGTTAATATCTATTCGAAGCGAATGCAGATT
GAAGAAACCTTCCGAGACTTGAAAAGTCCTGCCTACGGACTAGGCCTACGCCATAGCCGAACGAGCAGCT
CAGAGCGTTTTGATATCATGCTGCTAATCGCCCTGATGCTTCAACTAACATGTTGGCTTGCGGGCGTTCA
TGCTCAGAAACAAGGTTGGGACAAGCACTTCCAGGCTAACACAGTCAGAAATCGAAACGTACTCTCAACA
GTTCGCTTAGGCATGGAAGTTTTGCGGCATTCTGGCTACACAATAACAAGGGAAGACTTACTCGTGGCTG
CAACCCTACTAGCTCAAAATTTATTCACACATGGTTACGCTTTGGGGAAATTATGAGGGGATCTCTCAGT
ACGGGGTCTGACGCTCAGTGGAACGAAAACTCACGTTAAGGGATTTTGGTCATGCAATGTTATGGAGCAG
CAACGATGTTACGCAGCAGGGCAGTCGCCCTAAAACAAAGTTAAACATCATGAGGGAAGCGGTGATCGCC
GAAGTATCGACTCAACTATCAGAGGTAGTTGGCGTCATCGAGCGCCATCTCGAACCGACGTTGCTGGCCG
TACATTTGTACGGCTCCGCAGTGGATGGCGGCCTGAAGCCACACAGTGATATTGATTTGCTGGTTACGGT
GACCGTAAGGCTTGATGAAACAACGCGGCGAGCTTTGATCAACGACCTTTTGGAAACTTCGGCTTCCCCT
GGAGAGAGCGAGATTCTCCGCGCTGTAGAAGTCACCATTGTTGTGCACGACGACATCATTCCGTGGCGTT
ATCCAGCTAAGCGCGAACTGCAATTTGGAGAATGGCAGCGCAATGACATTCTTGCAGGTATCTTCGAGCC
AGCCACGATCGACATTGATCTGGCTATCTTGCTGACAAAAGCAAGAGAACATAGCGTTGCCTTGGTAGGT
CCAGCGGCGGAGGAACTCTTTGATCCGGTTCCTGAACAGGATCTATTTGAGGCGCTAAATGAAACCTTAA
CGCTATGGAACTCGCCGCCCGACTGGGCTGGCGATGAGCGAAATGTAGTGCTTACGTTGTCCCGCATTTG
GTACAGCGCAGTAACCGGCAAAATCGCGCCGAAGGATGTCGCTGCCGACTGGGCAATGGAGCGCCTGCCG
GCCCAGTATCAGCCCGTCATACTTGAAGCTAGACAGGCTTATCTTGGACAAGAAGAAGATCGCTTGGCCT
CGCGCGCAGATCAGTTGGAAGAATTTGTCCACTACGTGAAAGGCGAGATCACCAAGGTAGTCGGCAAATA
ATAACAAGACGAACTCCAATTCACTGTTCCTTGCATTCTAAAACCTTAAATACCAGAAAACAGCTTTTTC
AAAGTTGTTTTCAAAGTTGGCGTATAACATAGTATCGACGGAGCCGATTTTGAAACCGCGGTGATCACAG
GCAGCAACGCTCTGTCATCGTTACAATCAACATGCTACCCTCCGCGAGATCATCCGTGTTTCAAACCCGG
CAGCTTAGTTGCCGTTCTTCCGAATAGCATCGGTAACATGAGCAAAGTCTGCCGCCTTACAACGGCTCTC
CCGCTGACGCCGTCCCGGACTGATGGGCTGCCTGTATCGAGTGGTGATTTTGTGCCGAGCTGCCGGTCGG
GGAGCTGTTGGCTGGCTGG
